Addgene plasmid #131464: pCRISPR-aBEST
Purpose: Expression of a Streptomyces codon optimized Cas9n-tadA fusion protein in pGM1190. A to G base editor for actinomycetes
Depositing lab: Tilmann Weber. Publication: Highly efficient DSB-free base editing for streptomycetes with CRISPR-BEST. Tong Y, Whitford CM, Robertsen HL, Blin K, Jorgensen TS, Klitgaard AK, Gren T, Jiang X, Weber T, Lee SY. Proc Natl Acad Sci U S A. 2019 Oct 8;116(41):20366-20375. doi: 10.1073/pnas.1913493116. Epub 2019 Sep 23. PubMed 31548381.
Backbone
  Vector backbone: pGM1190
  Backbone size w/o insert (bp): 6971
  Total vector size (bp): 12452
  Vector type: CRISPR, Synthetic Biology
Growth in bacteria
  Bacterial resistance: Apramycin, 25 μg/mL
  Growth temperature: 37°C
  Growth strain: DH5alpha
  Copy number: High Copy
Gene/Insert 1
  Gene/Insert name: Streptomyces codon optimized spCas9n (D10A)
  Species: Synthetic; Streptomyces
  Insert size (bp): 4104
  GenBank ID: KR011748
  Promoter: tipA
  Cloning method: Gibson Cloning
  Sequencing primers: 5′ gcggcagcagcggcggctcggacaagaagtactccatcgg; 3′ ggggatcctctagaaagctttcagtcgccgccgagctggg
Gene/Insert 2
  Gene/Insert name: streptomyces codon optimized tadA
  Species: Synthetic; Streptomyces
  Insert size (bp): 1191
  Promoter: tipA
  Cloning method: Gibson Cloning
  Sequencing primers: 5′ TCAGAGAAGGGAGCGGACAtatgagcgaggtcgagttctc; 3′ cgagccgccgctgctgccgc
Terms and licenses: Academic/Nonprofit Terms; Industry Terms: Not Available to Industry
How to cite: pCRISPR-aBEST was a gift from Tilmann Weber (Addgene plasmid # 131464 ; http://n2t.net/addgene:131464 ; RRID:Addgene_131464)
