[The description below was written by a language model from this plasmid's Addgene catalogue record and pLannotate feature annotations shown in this document.]
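Description:
pCRISPR-aBEST is an E. coli–Streptomyces shuttle plasmid of about 12.4 kb built on the pGM1190 backbone, designed as an adenine (A-to-G) base editor for actinomycetes that works without introducing double-strand breaks. In E. coli it replicates from a high-copy ColE1/pUC-type origin and is selected with apramycin through the aac(3)IV acetyltransferase gene. An incP oriT allows conjugal mobilisation from E. coli into actinomycete recipients, where the pSG5 Rep protein supports replication. The tsnR (tsr) gene from Streptomyces azureus, which confers thiostrepton resistance, is also annotated.

The payload is a single fusion reading frame under the tipA promoter, which is thiostrepton-inducible. It consists of a Streptomyces codon-optimised tadA module placed upstream of a codon-optimised Streptococcus pyogenes Cas9 nickase carrying D10A. The feature table detects two consecutive tadA-like segments within the roughly 1.2 kb deaminase insert, consistent with a tandem adenosine deaminase arrangement. The record does not specify which variants they are. Guided to a target, the nickase opens the DNA and nicks one strand while the deaminase converts adenosine to inosine, which is read as guanosine. Upstream of the editor lies an S. pyogenes gRNA scaffold followed by a lambda t0 terminator, forming the guide cassette into which a spacer would be inserted. The promoter driving the guide is not annotated or stated. The fd terminator and the short phage and lac fragments appear to be backbone remnants. The plasmid is used for programmable point mutagenesis in streptomycetes and related actinomycetes.
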