Features (pLannotate 1.2.2; 21 found; start..end, strand, type, name):
    469..575     -  oriT           oriT: incP origin of transfer
    891..1691    +  CDS            ApmR: aminoglycoside 3-N-acetyltransferase type IV ; aac(3)IV; confers resistance to apramycin (Paget and Davies, 1996)
   1701..1726    +  protein_bind   FRT (mutant) (fragment): FRT site with a mutation in the core sequence (Azam et al., 1997) FLP recombinase from the Saccharomyces cerevisiae 2μ plasmid
   1730..1882    +  CDS            ble (fragment): BLE_KLEPN - Experimental evidence at protein level: Swiss-Prot protein existence level 1. Binding protein with a strong affinity to the bleomycin family of antibiotics. Binds to CL990; an antimitotic-antibiotic compound. From Klebsiella pneumoniae.
   1993..2580    +  rep_origin     ori: high-copy-number ColE1/pMB1/pBR322/pUC origin of replication
   2763..2855    +  CDS            lacI (fragment): lac repressor; lacI; The lac repressor binds to the lac operator to inhibit transcription in E. coli. This inhibition can be relieved by adding lactose or isopropyl-β-D-thiogalactopyranoside (IPTG).
   2868..2889    +  protein_bind   CAP binding site: CAP binding activates transcription in the presence of cAMP. E. coli catabolite activator protein
   2904..2934    +  promoter       lac promoter: promoter for the E. coli lac operon
   2938..2960    +  protein_bind   lac operator (fragment): The lac repressor binds to the lac operator to inhibit transcription in E. coli. This inhibition can be relieved by adding lactose or isopropyl-β-D-thiogalactopyranoside (IPTG). lac repressor encoded by lacI
   3120..3195    +  misc_RNA       gRNA scaffold: guide RNA scaffold for the Streptococcus pyogenes CRISPR/Cas9 system
   3244..3372    +  CDS            C1 (fragment): RPC1_BPP22 - Experimental evidence at protein level: Swiss-Prot protein existence level 1. Binds to two promoters, P(RE) and Pa23 and activate transcription from these promoters. From Salmonella phage P22 (Bacteriophage P22).
   3365..3399    -  terminator     lambda t0 terminator: minimal transcription terminator from phage lambda (Scholtissek and Grosse, 1987)
   3567..4046    +  CDS            tadA: TADA_ECOLI - Also known as yfhC. Experimental evidence at protein level: Swiss-Prot protein existence level 1. Catalyzes the deamination of adenosine to inosine at the wobble position 34 of tRNA(Arg2). Essential for cell viability. From Escherichia coli (strain K12).
   4167..4658    +  CDS            tadA: TADA_ECOLI - Also known as yfhC. Experimental evidence at protein level: Swiss-Prot protein existence level 1. Catalyzes the deamination of adenosine to inosine at the wobble position 34 of tRNA(Arg2). Essential for cell viability. From Escherichia coli (strain K12).
   4758..8858    +  CDS            cas9: CAS9_STRP1 - Also known as csn1 From Streptococcus pyogenes serotype M1.
   8868..8900    -  misc_feature   MCS (fragment): pUC18/19 multiple cloning site
   8905..9043    -  CDS            M13 gene III (fragment) (sequence withheld): pIII; III; minor coat protein
   9048..9096    -  terminator     fd terminator (sequence withheld): central terminator from bacteriophage fd (Otsuka and Kunisawa, 1982)
   9100..9240    -  CDS            M13 gene VIII (fragment) (sequence withheld): pVIII; VIII; major coat protein
   9439..10245   +  CDS            tsnR: TSNR_STRAJ - Also known as tsr From Streptomyces azureus.
  10811..12253   +  CDS            pSG5 Rep: replication initiator protein from the Streptomyces ghanaensis plasmid pSG5; rep
>Addgene plasmid #131464 | pCRISPR-aBEST | addgene full sequence | sequence record 261686 | Addgene NGS Result
GGCCGTCGACGACGACGCGTCCGCCTGCCTGCTTTTGGCCGGCGGGCCGGGCCGCGGTTGTCCGCCGGGT
CGGACCGGTCCCTTGGTCGACCGATGCCTCGGCCACGACGATGCTGGGCCCGAAGCGGTACGCGACCCGT
GCCGGGCCGCAGCGGATCGCGGCAGCAGGAGCTCCCCGCCCGCCACGGCTGGCTGGATGGTCGCCTCACG
CGCCCGCAGGGGTGACGGCGTGGGTGCGGCGGTCAGCCCCGTGATCGGGCGTCAGACGGCCGCTGAGGGA
CCGCGACCACCCCTCCCTTCCCGCCTGCCGTCTTTCACCGCCCGGCCGGTCCGCAGACGCCGTACGGCCA
GGCCACGGAGGATTACGGGCAGATGGCGCCCACCCGGCACCCGGGCTGGGGCACCCTGGACAGCACGAAG
GTCCGCCCCACTCACCGGGGCGGGCCTTCGCGTTGAGCTAGAGTTCCCGCCAGCCTCGCAGAGCAGGATT
CCCGTTGAGCACCGCCAGGTGCGAATAAGGGACAGTGAAGAAGGAACACCCGCTCGCGGGTGGGCCTACT
TCACCTATCCTGCCCGGCTGACGCCGTTGGATACACCAAGGAAAGTCTACACGAACCCTTTGGCAAAATC
CTGTATATCGTGCGAAAAAGGATGGATATACCGAAAAAATCGCTATAATGACCCCGAAGCAGGGTTATGC
AGCGGAAAATGCAGCTCACGGTAACTGATGCCGTATTTGCAGTACCAGCGTACGGCCCACAGAATGATGT
CACGCTGAAAATGCCGGCCTTTGAATGGGTTCATGTGCAGCTCCATAAGCAAAAGGGGATGATAAGTTTA
TCACCACCGACTATTTGCAACAGTGCCGTTGATCGTGCTATGATCGACTGATGTCATCAGCGGTGGAGTG
CAATGTCGTGCAATACGAATGGCGAAAAGCCGAGCTCATCGGTCAGCTTCTCAACCTTGGGGTTACCCCC
GGCGGTGTGCTGCTGGTCCACAGCTCCTTCCGTAGCGTCCGGCCCCTCGAAGATGGGCCACTTGGACTGA
TCGAGGCCCTGCGTGCTGCGCTGGGTCCGGGAGGGACGCTCGTCATGCCCTCGTGGTCAGGTCTGGACGA
CGAGCCGTTCGATCCTGCCACGTCGCCCGTTACACCGGACCTTGGAGTTGTCTCTGACTCATTCTGGCGC
CTGCCAAATGTAAAGCGCAGCGCCCATCCATTTGCCTTTGCGGCAGCGGGGCCACAGGCAGAGCAGATCA
TCTCTGATCCATTGCCCCTGCCACCTCACTCGCCTGCAAGCCCGGTCGCCCGTGTCCATGAACTCGATGG
GCAGGTACTTCTCCTCGGCGTGGGACACGATGCCAACACGACGCTGCATCTTGCCGAGTTGTTGGCAAAG
GTTCCCTATGGGGTGCCGAGACACTGCACCATTCTTCAGGATGGCAAGTTGGTACGCGTCGATTATCTCG
AGAATGACCACTGCTGTGAGCGCTTTGCCTTGGCGGACAGGTGGCTCAAGGAGAAGAGCCTTCAGAAGGA
AGGTCCAGTCGGTCATGCCTTTGCTCGGTTGATCCGCTCCCGCGACATTGTGGCGACAGCCCTGGGTCAA
CTGGGCCGAGATCCGTTGATCTTCCTGCATCCGCCAGAGGCGGGATGCGAAGAATGCGATGCCGCTCGCC
AGTCGATTGGCTGAGCTCATAAGTTCCTATTCCGAAGTTCCTATTCGAAATGACCGACCAAGCGACGCCC
AACCTGCCATCACGAGATTTCGATTCCACCGCCGCCTTCTATGAAAGGTTGGGCTTCGGAATCGTTTTCC
GGGACGCCGGCTGGATGATCCTCCAGCGCGGGGATCTCATGCTGGAGTTCTTCGCCCACCCCAAAAGGAT
CTAGGTGAAGATCCTTTTTGATAATCTCATGACCAAAATCCCTTAACGTGAGTTTTCGTTCCACTGAGCG
TCAGACCCCGTAGAAAAGATCAAAGGATCTTCTTGAGATCCTTTTTTTCTGCGCGTAATCTGCTGCTTGC
AAACAAAAAAACCACCGCTACCAGCGGTGGTTTGTTTGCCGGATCAAGAGCTACCAACTCTTTTTCCGAA
GGTAACTGGCTTCAGCAGAGCGCAGATACCAAATACTGTTCTTCTAGTGTAGCCGTAGTTAGGCCACCAC
TTCAAGAACTCTGTAGCACCGCCTACATACCTCGCTCTGCTAATCCTGTTACCAGTGGCTGCTGCCAGTG
GCGATAAGTCGTGTCTTACCGGGTTGGACTCAAGACGATAGTTACCGGATAAGGCGCAGCGGTCGGGCTG
AACGGGGGGTCGTGCACACAGCCCAGCTTGGAGCGAACGACCTACACCGAACTGAGATACCTACAGCGTG
AGCTATGAGAAAGCGCCACGCTTCCCGAAGGGAGAAAGGCGGACAGGTATCCGGTAAGCGGCAGGGTCGG
AACAGGAGAGCGCACGAGGGAGCTTCCAGGGGGAAACGCCTGGTATCTTTATAGTCCTGTCGGGTTTCGC
CACCTCTGACTTGAGCGTCGATTTTTGTGATGCTCGTCAGGGGGGCGGAGCCTATGGAAAAACGCCAGCA
ACGCGGCCTTTTTACGGTTCCTGGCCTTTTGCTGGCCTTTTGCTCACATGTTCTTTCCTGCGTTATCCCC
TGATTCTGTGGATAACCGTATTACCGCCTTTGAGTGAGCTGATACCGCTCGCCGCAGCCGAACGACCGAG
CGCAGCGAGTCAGTGAGCGAGGAAGCGGAAGAGCGCCCAATACGCAAACCGCCTCTCCCCGCGCGTTGGC
CGATTCATTAATGCAGCTGGCACGACAGGTTTCCCGACTGGAAAGCGGGCAGTGAGCGCAACGCAATTAA
TGTGAGTTAGCTCACTCATTAGGCACCCCAGGCTTTACACTTTATGCTTCCGGCTCGTATGTTGTGTGGA
ATTGTGAGCGGATAACAATTTCACACAGGAAACAGCTATGACATGATTACGAATTGTACGCGGTCGATCT
TGACGGCTGGCGAGAGGTGCGGGGAGGATCTGACCGACGCGGTCCACACGTGGCACCGCGATGCTGTTGT
GGGCACAATCGTGCCGGTTGGTAGGATCGACGGCCATGGGTTTTAGAGCTAGAAATAGCAAGTTAAAATA
AGGCTAGTCCGTTATCAACTTGAAAAAGTGGCACCGAGTCGGTGCTTTTTTTACGTAGGCGTCAGCTACG
ATGTTCCGGGGACTGCTGATCCGGTCAGCAGGTGGAAGAGGGACTGGATTCCAAAGTTCTCAATGCTGCT
TGCTGTTCTTGAATGGGGGGTCGTTGACGACGACATGGCTCGATTGGCGCGACAAGTTGCTGCGATTCTC
ACCAATAAAAAACGCCCGGCGGCAACCGAGCGTTCTGAACAAATCCAGATGGAGTTCTGAGGTCATTACT
GGACCGGATCGGGGATCTGGGCTGAGGGAGCCGACGGCACGCGGCGGCTCACGGCGTGGCACGCGGAACG
TCCGGGCTTGCACCTCACGTCACGTGAGGAGGCAGCGTGGACGGCGTCAGAGAAGGGAGCGGACATATGA
GCGAGGTCGAGTTCTCCCACGAGTACTGGATGCGGCACGCCCTGACCCTGGCGAAGCGGGCCTGGGACGA
GCGCGAGGTCCCCGTCGGCGCCGTCCTGGTCCACAACAACCGGGTCATCGGCGAGGGCTGGAACCGGCCC
ATCGGCCGGCACGACCCCACCGCCCACGCCGAGATCATGGCCCTGCGCCAGGGCGGCCTGGTCATGCAGA
ACTACCGGCTGATCGACGCCACCCTGTACGTCACCCTGGAGCCCTGCGTCATGTGCGCCGGCGCCATGAT
CCACTCCCGCATCGGCCGGGTCGTCTTCGGCGCCCGCGACGCCAAGACCGGCGCCGCCGGCTCCCTGATG
GACGTCCTGCACCACCCCGGCATGAACCACCGCGTCGAGATCACCGAGGGCATCCTGGCCGACGAGTGCG
CCGCCCTGCTGTCCGACTTCTTCCGGATGCGCCGGCAGGAGATCAAGGCCCAGAAGAAGGCCCAGTCCTC
CACCGACTCCGGCGGCTCCTCCGGCGGCTCCTCCGGCTCCGAGACGCCGGGCACCTCGGAGTCCGCCACC
CCGGAGTCGTCCGGCGGCTCCTCCGGCGGCTCCTCCGAGGTCGAGTTCTCGCACGAGTACTGGATGCGCC
ACGCCCTGACCCTGGCCAAGCGGGCCCGGGACGAACGCGAGGTCCCGGTGGGCGCGGTCCTGGTCCTGAA
CAACCGGGTGATTGGTGAGGGCTGGAACCGCGCCATCGGCCTGCACGACCCGACCGCGCACGCGGAGATC
ATGGCGCTCCGGCAGGGCGGCCTGGTGATGCAGAACTACCGCCTCATCGACGCGACCCTCTACGTCACCT
TCGAGCCCTGCGTGATGTGCGCGGGCGCGATGATTCACTCCCGCATTGGCCGGGTGGTCTTCGGCGTCCG
CAACGCGAAGACCGGCGCGGCGGGCTCCCTGATGGACGTGCTGCACTACCCGGGCATGAACCACCGGGTG
GAAATTACCGAGGGCATCCTGGCGGACGAGTGCGCGGCGCTGCTGTGCTACTTCTTCCGCATGCCCCGGC
AGGTCTTCAACGCGCAGAAGAAGGCCCAATCCTCCACCGATTCCGGCGGCTCCTCCGGCGGCTCCTCCGG
CTCCGAAACCCCGGGCACCTCGGAGTCGGCCACCCCGGAGTCCAGCGGCGGCAGCAGCGGCGGCTCGGAC
AAGAAGTACTCCATCGGCCTCGCGATCGGCACCAACTCCGTGGGCTGGGCGGTCATCACCGACGAGTACA
AGGTCCCCTCCAAGAAGTTCAAGGTCCTGGGCAACACCGACCGGCACTCGATCAAGAAGAACCTGATCGG
CGCCCTGCTCTTCGACAGCGGCGAGACCGCCGAGGCGACCCGCCTGAAGCGGACCGCGCGTCGCCGCTAC
ACCCGGCGCAAGAACCGCATCTGCTACCTGCAGGAAATCTTCTCCAACGAGATGGCCAAGGTGGACGACT
CGTTCTTCCACCGCCTGGAGGAGAGCTTCCTGGTGGAGGAGGACAAGAAGCACGAGCGCCACCCGATCTT
CGGCAACATCGTGGACGAGGTGGCCTACCACGAGAAGTACCCCACCATCTACCACCTCCGCAAGAAGCTG
GTGGACTCGACCGACAAGGCGGACCTGCGGCTCATCTACCTGGCCCTCGCGCACATGATCAAGTTCCGCG
GCCACTTCCTCATCGAGGGCGACCTGAACCCGGACAACTCCGACGTGGACAAGCTCTTCATCCAGCTGGT
GCAGACCTACAACCAGCTGTTCGAGGAGAACCCCATCAACGCCAGCGGCGTGGACGCCAAGGCGATCCTC
TCCGCGCGCCTGAGCAAGTCCCGGCGCCTGGAGAACCTCATCGCCCAGCTGCCGGGCGAGAAGAAGAACG
GCCTCTTCGGCAACCTGATCGCGCTGTCGCTCGGCCTGACCCCCAACTTCAAGAGCAACTTCGACCTGGC
CGAGGACGCGAAGCTCCAGCTGTCCAAGGACACCTACGACGACGACCTGGACAACCTGCTCGCCCAGATC
GGCGACCAGTACGCGGACCTCTTCCTGGCCGCGAAGAACCTCTCGGACGCCATCCTGCTCAGCGACATCC
TGCGGGTCAACACCGAGATCACCAAGGCCCCGCTGTCGGCGAGCATGATCAAGCGGTACGACGAGCACCA
CCAGGACCTGACCCTGCTCAAGGCCCTCGTGCGCCAGCAGCTGCCCGAGAAGTACAAGGAAATCTTCTTC
GACCAGTCCAAGAACGGCTACGCCGGCTACATCGACGGCGGCGCGTCGCAGGAGGAGTTCTACAAGTTCA
TCAAGCCGATCCTGGAGAAGATGGACGGCACCGAGGAGCTGCTCGTCAAGCTGAACCGCGAGGACCTGCT
CCGCAAGCAGCGGACCTTCGACAACGGCTCCATCCCGCACCAGATCCACCTGGGCGAGCTCCACGCCATC
CTCCGGCGCCAGGAGGACTTCTACCCCTTCCTGAAGGACAACCGCGAGAAGATCGAGAAGATCCTGACCT
TCCGCATCCCGTACTACGTCGGCCCCCTGGCCCGCGGCAACTCCCGGTTCGCGTGGATGACCCGGAAGTC
GGAGGAGACCATCACCCCGTGGAACTTCGAGGAGGTCGTGGACAAGGGCGCGTCCGCGCAGTCGTTCATC
GAGCGCATGACCAACTTCGACAAGAACCTCCCGAACGAGAAGGTCCTGCCCAAGCACTCCCTGCTCTACG
AGTACTTCACCGTGTACAACGAGCTGACCAAGGTCAAGTACGTGACCGAGGGCATGCGGAAGCCGGCCTT
CCTGTCGGGCGAGCAGAAGAAGGCGATCGTGGACCTGCTCTTCAAGACCAACCGCAAGGTCACCGTGAAG
CAGCTGAAGGAGGACTACTTCAAGAAGATCGAGTGCTTCGACTCCGTCGAGATCAGCGGCGTGGAGGACC
GCTTCAACGCCTCCCTGGGCACCTACCACGACCTGCTCAAGATCATCAAGGACAAGGACTTCCTCGACAA
CGAGGAGAACGAGGACATCCTGGAGGACATCGTCCTCACCCTGACCCTCTTCGAGGACCGCGAGATGATC
GAGGAGCGGCTCAAGACCTACGCCCACCTGTTCGACGACAAGGTGATGAAGCAGCTGAAGCGTCGCCGCT
ACACCGGCTGGGGCCGCCTCTCCCGGAAGCTGATCAACGGCATCCGGGACAAGCAGAGCGGCAAGACCAT
CCTGGACTTCCTCAAGTCCGACGGCTTCGCCAACCGCAACTTCATGCAGCTCATCCACGACGACAGCCTG
ACCTTCAAGGAGGACATCCAGAAGGCCCAGGTCTCGGGCCAGGGCGACAGCCTCCACGAGCACATCGCCA
ACCTGGCGGGCTCCCCGGCGATCAAGAAGGGCATCCTCCAGACCGTCAAGGTCGTGGACGAGCTGGTCAA
GGTGATGGGCCGCCACAAGCCCGAGAACATCGTGATCGAGATGGCCCGGGAGAACCAGACCACCCAGAAG
GGCCAGAAGAACTCGCGCGAGCGGATGAAGCGGATCGAGGAGGGCATCAAGGAGCTCGGCAGCCAGATCC
TGAAGGAGCACCCGGTCGAGAACACCCAGCTGCAGAACGAGAAGCTGTACCTCTACTACCTGCAGAACGG
CCGCGACATGTACGTGGACCAGGAGCTCGACATCAACCGGCTGTCCGACTACGACGTGGACCACATCGTG
CCGCAGTCCTTCCTGAAGGACGACTCGATCGACAACAAGGTCCTGACCCGCTCGGACAAGAACCGGGGCA
AGTCCGACAACGTGCCCTCGGAGGAGGTCGTGAAGAAGATGAAGAACTACTGGCGCCAGCTGCTCAACGC
CAAGCTCATCACCCAGCGCAAGTTCGACAACCTGACCAAGGCCGAGCGGGGCGGCCTGAGCGAGCTCGAC
AAGGCGGGCTTCATCAAGCGCCAGCTGGTCGAGACCCGGCAGATCACCAAGCACGTGGCCCAGATCCTGG
ACTCCCGGATGAACACCAAGTACGACGAGAACGACAAGCTGATCCGCGAGGTCAAGGTGATCACCCTCAA
GAGCAAGCTGGTCTCCGACTTCCGCAAGGACTTCCAGTTCTACAAGGTCCGGGAGATCAACAACTACCAC
CACGCCCACGACGCGTACCTGAACGCCGTCGTGGGCACCGCGCTGATCAAGAAGTACCCGAAGCTGGAGT
CCGAGTTCGTCTACGGCGACTACAAGGTCTACGACGTGCGCAAGATGATCGCCAAGAGCGAGCAGGAGAT
CGGCAAGGCCACCGCGAAGTACTTCTTCTACTCCAACATCATGAACTTCTTCAAGACCGAGATCACCCTG
GCCAACGGCGAGATCCGCAAGCGGCCCCTGATCGAGACCAACGGCGAGACCGGCGAGATCGTCTGGGACA
AGGGCCGCGACTTCGCCACCGTCCGGAAGGTGCTGTCGATGCCGCAGGTCAACATCGTGAAGAAGACCGA
GGTGCAGACCGGCGGCTTCAGCAAGGAGTCCATCCTCCCCAAGCGCAACAGCGACAAGCTGATCGCCCGG
AAGAAGGACTGGGACCCGAAGAAGTACGGCGGCTTCGACAGCCCCACCGTCGCCTACTCCGTGCTGGTCG
TGGCGAAGGTCGAGAAGGGCAAGAGCAAGAAGCTGAAGTCCGTGAAGGAGCTGCTCGGCATCACCATCAT
GGAGCGCTCCTCGTTCGAGAAGAACCCGATCGACTTCCTGGAGGCCAAGGGCTACAAGGAGGTCAAGAAG
GACCTCATCATCAAGCTGCCCAAGTACAGCCTGTTCGAGCTGGAGAACGGCCGCAAGCGGATGCTCGCCT
CCGCGGGCGAGCTGCAGAAGGGCAACGAGCTGGCCCTCCCGTCGAAGTACGTCAACTTCCTGTACCTCGC
GTCCCACTACGAGAAGCTGAAGGGCTCGCCCGAGGACAACGAGCAGAAGCAGCTCTTCGTGGAGCAGCAC
AAGCACTACCTGGACGAGATCATCGAGCAGATCAGCGAGTTCAGCAAGCGCGTCATCCTGGCCGACGCGA
ACCTCGACAAGGTGCTGTCCGCCTACAACAAGCACCGCGACAAGCCGATCCGGGAGCAGGCGGAGAACAT
CATCCACCTGTTCACCCTCACCAACCTGGGCGCCCCCGCCGCGTTCAAGTACTTCGACACCACCATCGAC
CGCAAGCGGTACACCTCCACCAAGGAGGTCCTCGACGCGACCCTGATCCACCAGAGCATCACCGGCCTGT
ACGAGACCCGCATCGACCTGTCCCAGCTCGGCGGCGACTGAAAGCTTTCTAGAGGATCCCCGGGTACCGA
GCTCGAATTCCCCA
[336 nt withheld, positions 8905-9240]
TCGTCGAAGGCACTAGAGGCCTATATGCGGGGATCGACCGCGCGGGTCCCGGACGGGGAAGAGCGGGGAG
CTTTGCCAGAGAGCGACGACTTCCCCTTGCGTTGGTGATTGCCGGTCAGGGCAGCCATCCGCCATCGTCG
CGTAGGGTGTCACACCCCAGGAATCGCGTCACTGAACACAGCAGCCGGTAGGACGACCATGACTGAGTTG
GACACCATCGCAAATCCGTCCGATCCCGCGGTGCAGCGGATCATCGATGTCACCAAGCCGTCGCGATCCA
ACATAAAGACAACGTTGATCGAGGACGTCGAGCCCCTCATGCACAGCATCGCGGCCGGGGTGGAGTTCAT
CGAGGTCTACGGCAGCGACAGCAGTCCTTTTCCATCTGAGTTGCTGGATCTGTGCGGGCGGCAGAACATA
CCGGTCCGCCTCATCGACTCCTCGATCGTCAACCAGTTGTTCAAGGGGGAGCGGAAGGCCAAGACATTCG
GCATCGCCCGCGTCCCTCGCCCGGCCAGGTTCGGCGATATCGCGAGCCGGCGTGGGGACGTCGTCGTTCT
CGACGGGGTGAAGATCGTCGGGAACATCGGCGCGATAGTACGCACGTCGCTCGCGCTCGGAGCGTCGGGG
ATCATCCTGGTCGACAGTGACATCACCAGCATCGCGGACCGGCGTCTCCAAAGGGCCAGCCGAGGTTACG
TCTTCTCCCTTCCCGTCGTTCTCTCCGGTCGCGAGGAGGCCATCGCCTTCATTCGGGACAGCGGTATGCA
GCTGATGACGCTCAAGGCGGATGGCGACATTTCCGTGAAGGAACTCGGGGACAATCCGGATCGGCTGGCC
TTGCTGTTCGGCAGCGAAAAGGGTGGGCCTTCCGACCTGTTCGAGGAGGCGTCTTCCGCCTCGGTTTCCA
TCCCCATGATGAGCCAGACCGAGTCTCTCAACGTTTCCGTTTCCCTCGGAATCGCGCTGCACGAGAGGAT
CGACAGGAATCTCGCGGCCAACCGATAAGCGCCTCTGTTCCTCGGACGCTCGGTTGCTCGACCTCGATTC
GTCAGTGATGATCAACAGGACCCAGAAATGGCACGAGCCCGGGATTGGCCTCCCGGGCTCGCCGCCCCCG
AACCGGCGCAGCATGCCGAGTGAGGACGTTTGCTCTGTGACGAGCGTACGAGAGAACAGCGCGTCGACAC
CACCGCGCCCCGCCGGACCGAAGTGCCACTGCGGCACCCCGATCGTCCACATCCCCGGGAAGCGCCCCAA
AATCTACTGCTCGGACGCCTGCCGAAAGCGCGCAAAGCGTCTCATTGCGGACCAGTCACGCAGCGTAGCA
AGCACGACTACAGCGGGTAATCCGGACGCGGGCTTTAGTAGTAAGGGAAAATCTCCGTCCACTGCAGGTC
AGAGCGCTGTAACTGGAACGGGTTCTACCCCAAACGAGGGTGCCGCGACAGCCGGGCGGGAGGACCCGCG
CGACGAGCGGTTCGCCCGGCGGGACCGGCACCAGACGGTGTCGCTGAACGAGGCGTTCAAGGGCTGCGGG
ACCCGGCTCACTGCCGGGACGGCCGAGCTGATGTGGAAGCCGGGCGAGGCGACGTGGGGCAACACGTGCC
GCTGCAACAACGTCCACACCTGCCCGTGGTGCATGAGCCGCATCCTGGCCGTACGGGGCTCGAACGTGCA
GCTCGCCGCCGACGGTCTCGCGGACGCCGGGTACGGGCTGCACCTTGGCACGAACACGTTGCGCCACTTC
GAGCGCATGGCGTTCGGCACCGTCCGCAAGGGAATGCGGCACGGCCTGGTCGCGGTCTTGCACGACGGCT
GGAAGGGCGCGTACGGCTCGTCCGGCCGCCGCTGGCGCACGATGCGCGACGACTTCGGGATCATCGGCTA
CGAGCGGGCCTTCGAGGACACCTTCGGCTGGGGCTCCGGCTGGCACCTGCACTGGCACACGCTCTGGGTC
ACCCGCGAGGTGCTCGGCCCGGACGCCCAGGCCGCGTTCCGCGACGCACTCGCCGGAGCCTGGGCCGCCG
GGGTCGAATCCGCGGGCGGCTACACCGTCAGCGAGACGTGCGACCGGCCCGGTTGCTCCTGTGAGGGCAA
GGGCCACGGCACCGACGTGCGCCCACTCAACGGCGCGGACGCCGCTGACGGCGATGCGGGCAAGCAGGCC
CGCTACCTCTACAAGGACGGCGACAAGACCAAGGGCGGCGTCGCCAAGATCGGCCTGGAGCTGGCCGGAC
AGAACTTCAAGGCCGGTCGCGGCGACGACCGCATGGGACCGCTCGACCTGGGCGACGCGGCGGCCGCCGA
GCTGCAGCGGCTTCGTCGGCCCGGCCCGTTCGTCGAGAAGTACCGCGAGCGCGAGTTCGGCGTCTTCCAG
GTCCGCAAGCACTACCGGTCGCAGAACCTGAACCGGCTGATCAAGGAACTCGGCATCCAGCAGGACGTCC
GCACCGAGGAGGAGATCACCGACGACACCGAGGGCCTGGTCGCCATCGCGGTCATCCCGGCCTACATCTG
GTACCGATACATCGCCCGCGTCGCCGGACGTCGCCTCGACCTCATCAAGGTCGCCGAGACGTACGGCCTA
CCGGGCGTCCGGCGGCTCGTCGAGTCCTGGGGCCTGGTGTGGGGCAAGGACGTCCTGGACCCGCCCGCCC
CGGAAGCGCCGGCCGCGCCGGGCGACCTTGACGCTGACCAGATGAGGTTCGAGGTCATGTCCGAGGAGGA
AGCTGCTTTCCGCGAGGCGCGCCGGAAGGCCAACGAGGCCCGCACGGAGGAGCTGGCCGCTTCGCTCGAC
CGAGTGCGTCAGCCGAAGAAGGAGGCGATCCGCCCGACGATCAGCCTTCGGAAGCGCCTGAAGCCGAAGC
CGGTCACCGTCGACGTCAAGACTCCCCCGCCCGGCGCCGCGTCGCCCGTGTGCCGCCGCTGCAAGGGCAA
GCTCGCCCCGGTACTCCAGCCCTGGGGCCAGCACCCCGGAGACTGCCTCCGCGTCGACACAGCGGTCGCG
TAGGGCCGCTGAGGGACCGCCATGAGACCGCCACCCCGGACATCCGGGTGGCGGTCTCATGGCGGTCCCG
GCGCGAAAGCCGAGGGTCTGCCTGCCGTGAGGTGGCCGGCGGACCTGGGTTACTGCTGGAATCCCGCGCC
CAGTCCGAGCGTCCGCCGGCGCTTTTCACCTGGCTCCGGGTGCTCGTCGATGAGCACCA
